>Addgene plasmid #158520 | pZA42 | addgene full sequence | sequence record 309644 | Addgene NGS Result
GGGACACGAAGTGGTTTAAACTATCAGTGTTTGACAGGATATATTGGCGGGTAAACCTAAGAGAAAAGAG
CGTTTATTAGAATAATCGGATATTTAAAAGGGCGTGAAAAGGTTTATCCGTTCGTCCATTTGTATGTGCC
AACCACAGGAACCGTAAAAAGGCCGCGTTGCTGGCGTTTTTCCATAGGCTCCGCCCCCCTGACGAGCATC
ACAAAAATCGACGCTCAAGTCAGAGGTGGCGAAACCCGACAGGACTATAAAGATACCAGGCGTTTCCCCC
TGGAAGCTCCCTCGTGCGCTCTCCTGTTCCGACCCTGCCGCTTACCGGATACCTGTCCGCCTTTCTCCCT
TCGGGAAGCGTGGCGCTTTCTCATAGCTCACGCTGTAGGTATCTCAGTTCGGTGTAGGTCGTTCGCTCCA
AGCTGGGCTGTGTGCACGAACCCCCCGTTCAGCCCGACCGCTGCGCCTTATCCGGTAACTATCGTCTTGA
GTCCAACCCGGTAAGACACGACTTATCGCCACTGGCAGCAGCCACTGGTAACAGGATTAGCAGAGCGAGG
TATGTAGGCGGTGCTACAGAGTTCTTGAAGTGGTGGCCTAACTACGGCTACACTAGAAGGACAGTATTTG
GTATCTGCGCTCTGCTGAAGCCAGTTACCTTCGGAAAAAGAGTTGGTAGCTCTTGATCCGGCAAACAAAC
CACCGCTGGTAGCGGTGGTTTTTTTGTTTGCAAGCAGCAGATTACGCGCAGAAAAAAAGGATCTCAAGAA
GATCCTTTGATCTTTTCTACGGGGTCTGACGCTCAGTGGAACGAAAACTCACGTTAAGGGATTTTGGTCA
TGAGATTATCAAAAAGGATCTTCACCTAGATCCTTTTAAATTAAAAATGAAGTTTTAAATCAATCTAAAG
TATATATGAGTAAACTTGGTCTGACAGCTAAAACAATTCATCCAGTAAAATATAATATTTTATTTTCTCC
CAATCAGGCTTGATCCCCAGTAAGTCAAAAAATAGCTCGACATACTGTTCTTCCCCGATATCCTCCCTGA
TCGACCGGACGCAGAAGGCAATGTCATACCACTTGTCCGCCCTGCCGCTTCTCCCAAGATCAATAAAGCC
ACTTACTTTGCCATCTTTCACAAAGATGTTGCTGTCTCCCAGGTCGCCGTGGGAAAAGACAAGTTCCTCT
TCGGGCTTTTCCGTCTTTAAAAAATCATACAGCTCGCGCGGATCTTTAAATGGAGTGTCCTCTTCCCAGT
TTTCGCAATCCACATCGGCCAGATCGTTATTCAGTAAGTAATCCAATTCGGCTAAGCGGCTGTCTAAGCT
ATTCGTATAGGGACAATCCGATATGTCGATGGAGTGAAAGAGCCTGATGCACTCCGCATACAGCTCGATA
ATCTTTTCAGGGCTTTGTTCATCTTCATACTCTTCCGAGCAAAGGACGCCATCGGCCTCACTCATGAGCA
GATTGCTCCAGCCATCATGCCGTTCAAAGTGCAGGACCTTTGGAACAGGCAGCTTTCCTTCCAGCCATAG
CATCATGTCCTTTTCCCGTTCCACATCATAGGTGGTCCCTTTATACCGGCTGTCCGTCATTTTTAAATAT
AGGTTTTCATTTTCTCCCACCAGCTTATATACCTTAGCAGGAGACATTCCTTCCGTATCTTTTGCGCAGC
GGTATTTTTCGATCAGTTTTTTCAATTCCGGTGATATTCTCATTTTAGCCATACTCTTCCTTTTTCAATA
TTATTGAAGCATTTATCAAGGTTATTGTCTCATGAGCGGATACATATTTGAATGTATTTAGAAAAATAAA
CAAATAGGGGTTCCGCGCACGAATTGGCCAGCGCTGCCATTTTTGGGGTGAGGCCGTTCGCGGCCGAGGG
GCGCAGCCCCTGGGGGGATGGGAGCTCGGTGCCTTGATGTGGGCGCCGGCGGTCGAGTGGCGACGGCGCG
GCTTGTCCGCGCCCTGGTAGATTGCCTGGCCGTAGGCCAGCCATTTTTGAGCGGCCAGCGGCCGCGATAG
GCCGACGCGAAGCGGCGGGGCGTAGGGAGCGCAGCGACCGAAGGGTAGGCGCTTTTTGCAGCTCTTCGGC
TGTGCGCTGGCCAGACAGTTATGCACAGGCCAGGCGGGTTTTAAGAGTTTTAATAAGTTTTAAAGAGTTT
TAGGCGGAAAAATCGCCTTTTTTCTCTTTTATATCAGTCACTTACATGTGTGACCGGTTCCCAATGTACG
GCTTTGGGTTCCCAATGTACGGGTTCCGGTTCCCAATGTACGGCTTTGGGTTCCCAATGTACGTGCTATC
CACAGGAAAGAAGCTTTTTCGACCTTTTTCCCCTGCTAGGGCAATTTGCCCTAGCATCTGCTCCGTACAT
TAGGAACCGGCGGATGCTTCGCCCTCGATCAGGTTGCGGTAGCGCATGACTAGGATCGGGCCAGCCTGCC
CCGCCTCCTCCTTCAAATCGTACTCCGGCAGGTCATTTGACCCGATCAGCTTGCGCACGGTGAAACAGAA
CTTCTTGAACTCTCCGGCGCTGCCACTGCGTTCGTAGATCGTCTTGAACAACCATCTGGCTTCTGCCTTG
CCTGCGGCGCGGCGTGCCAGGCGGTAGAGAAAACGGCCGATGCCGGGATCGATCAAAAAGTAATCGGGGT
GAACCGTCAGCACGTCCGGGTTCTTGCCTTCTGTGATCTCGCGGTACATCCAATCAGCTAGCTCGATCTC
GATGTACTCCGGCCGCCCGGTTTCGCTCTTTACGATCTTGTAGCGGCTAATCAAGGCTTCACCCTCGGAT
ACCGTCACCAGGCGGCCGTTCTTGGCCTTCTTCGTACGCTGCATGGCAACGTGCGTGGTGTTTAACCGAA
TGCAGGTTTCTACCAGGTCGTCTTTCTGCTTTCCGCCATCGGCTCGCCGGCAGAACTTGAGTACGTCCGC
AACGTGTGGACGGAACACGCGGCCGGGCTTGTCTCCCTTCCCTTCCCGGTATCGGTTCATGGATTCGGTT
AGATGGGAAACCGCCATCAGTACCAGGTCGTAATCCCACACACTGGCCATGCCGGCCGGCCCTGCGGAAA
CCTCTACGTGCCCGTCTGGAAGCTCGTAGCGGATCACCTCGCCAGCTCGTCGGTCACGCTTCGACAGACG
GAAAACGGCCACGTCCATGATGCTGCGACTATCGCGGGTGCCCACGTCATAGAGCATCGGAACGAAAAAA
TCTGGTTGCTCGTCGCCCTTGGGCGGCTTCCTAATCGACGACGCACCGGCTGCCGGCGGTTGCCGGGATT
CTTTGCGGATTCGATCAGCGGCCGCTTGCCACGATTCACCGGGGCGTGCTTCTGCCTCGATGCGTTGCCG
CTGGGCGGCCTGCGCGGCCTTCAACTTCTCCACCAGGTCATCACCCAGCGCCGCGCCGATTTGTACCGGG
CCGGATGGTTTGCGACCGCTCACGCCGATTCCTCGGGCTTGGGGGTTCCAGTGCCATTGCAGGGCCGGCA
GACAACCCAGCCGCTTACGCCTGGCCAACCGCCCGTTCCTCCACACATGGGGCATTCCACGGCGTCGGTG
CCTGGTTGTTCTTGATTTTCCATGCCGCCTCCTTTAGCCGCTAAAATTCATCTACTCATTTATTCATTTG
CTCATTTACTCTGGTAGCTGCGCGATGTATTCAGATAGCAGCTCGGTAATGGTCTTGCCTTGGCGTACCG
CGTACATCTTCAGCTTGGTGTGATCCTCCGCCGGCAACTGAAAGTTGACCCGCTTCATGGCTGGCGTGTC
TGCCAGGCTGGCCAACGTTGCAGCCTTGCTGCTGCGTGCGCTCGGACGGCCGGCACTTAGCGTGTTTGTG
CTTTTGCTCATTTTCTCTTTACCTCATTAACTCAAATGAGTTTTGATTTAATTTCAGCGGCCAGCGCCTG
GACCTCGCGGGCAGCGTCGCCCTCGGGTTCTGATTCAAGAACGGTTGTGCCGGCGGCGGCAGTGCCTGGG
TAGCTCACGCGCTGCGTGATACGGGACTCAAGAATGGGCAGCTCGTACCCGGCCAGCGCCTCGGCAACCT
CACCGCCGATGCGCGTGCCTTTGATCGCCCGCGACACGACAAAGGCCGCTTGTAGCCTTCCATCCGTGAC
CTCAATGCGCTGCTTAACCAGCTCCACCAGGTCGGCGGTGGCCCATATGTCGTAAGGGCTTGGCTGCACC
GGAATCAGCACGAAGTCGGCTGCCTTGATCGCGGACACAGCCAAGTCCGCCGCCTGGGGCGCTCCGTCGA
TCACTACGAAGTCGCGCCGGCCGATGGCCTTCACGTCGCGGTCAATCGTCGGGCGGTCGATGCCGACAAC
GGTTAGCGGTTGATCTTCCCGCACGGCCGCCCAATCGCGGGCACTGCCCTGGGGATCGGAATCGACTAAC
AGAACATCGGCCCCGGCGAGTTGCAGGGCGCGGGCTAGATGGGTTGCGATGGTCGTCTTGCCTGACCCGC
CTTTCTGGTTAAGTACAGCGATAACCTTCATGCGTTCCCCTTGCGTATTTGTTTATTTACTCATCGCATC
ATATACGCAGCGACCGCATGACGCAAGCTGTTTTACTCAAATACACATCACCTTTTTAGACGGCGGCGCT
CGGTTTCTTCAGCGGCCAAGCTGGCCGGCCAGGCCGCCAGCTTGGCATCAGACAAACCGGCCAGGATTTC
ATGCAGCCGCACGGCTGATGGGCTGCCTGTATCGAGTGGTGATTTTGTGCCGAGCTGCCGGTCGGGGAGC
TGTTGGCTGGCTGGTGGCAGGATATATTGTGGTGTAAACAAATTGACGCTTAGACAACTTAATAACACAT
TGCGGACGTTTTTAATGTACTGGGGTGGATGCAGTGGGCCCCACTCTGTGTGCCGAATTCGGATCCGGAG
AGCGGAGAATTAAGGGAGTCACGTTATGACCCCCGCCGATGACGCGGGACAAGCCGTTTTACGTTTGGAA
CTGACAGAACCGCAACGTTGAAGGAGCCACTCAGCCGCGGGTTTCTGGAGTTTAATGAGCTAAGCACATA
CGTCAGAAACCATTATTGCGCGTTCAAAAGTCGCCTAAGGTCACTATCAGCTAGCAAATATTTCTTGTCA
AAAATGCTCCACTGACGTTCCATAAATTCCCCTCGGTATCCAATTAGAGTCTCATATTCACTCTCAATCC
AAATAATCTGCACCGGATCTGGATCGTTTCGCATGATTGAACAAGATGGATTGCACGCAGGTTCTCCGGC
CGCTTGGGTGGAGAGGCTATTCGGCTATGACTGGGCACAACAGACAATCGGCTGCTCTGATGCCGCCGTG
TTCCGGCTGTCAGCGCAGGGGCGCCCGGTTCTTTTTGTCAAGACCGACCTGTCCGGTGCCCTGAATGAAC
TCCAGGACGAGGCAGCGCGGCTATCGTGGCTGGCCACGACGGGCGTTCCTTGCGCAGCTGTGCTCGACGT
TGTCACTGAAGCGGGAAGGGACTGGCTGCTATTGGGCGAAGTGCCGGGGCAGGATCTCCTGTCATCTCAC
CTTGCTCCTGCCGAGAAAGTATCCATCATGGCTGATGCAATGCGGCGGCTGCATACGCTTGATCCGGCTA
CCTGCCCATTCGACCACCAAGCGAAACATCGCATCGAGCGAGCACGTACTCGGATGGAAGCCGGTCTTGT
CGATCAGGATGATCTGGACGAAGAGCATCAGGGGCTCGCGCCAGCCGAACTGTTCGCCAGGCTCAAGGCG
CGTATGCCCGACGGCGAGGATCTCGTCGTGACTCATGGCGATGCCTGCTTGCCGAATATCATGGTGGAAA
ATGGCCGCTTTTCTGGATTCATCGACTGTGGCCGGCTGGGTGTGGCGGACCGCTATCAGGACATAGCGTT
GGCTACCCGTGATATTGCTGAAGAGCTTGGCGGCGAATGGGCTGACCGCTTCCTCGTGCTTTACGGTATC
GCCGCTCCCGATTCGCAGCGCATCGCCTTCTATCGCCTTCTTGACGAGTTCTTCTGAGCGGGTCTGGATC
TAGAGTCAAGCAGATCGTTCAAACATTTGGCAATAAAGTTTCTTAAGATTGAATCCTGTTGCCGGTCTTG
CGATGATTATCATATAATTTCTGTTGAATTACGTTAAGCATGTAATAATTAACATGTAATGCATGACGTT
ATTTATGAGATGGGTTTTTATGATTAGAGTCCCGCAATTATACATTTAATACGCGATAGAAAACAAAATA
TAGCGCGCAAACTAGGATAAATTATCGCGCGCGGTGTCATCTATGTTACTAGATCGACGCTGCAAGAATT
CAAGCTTGGAGGAATTCCAATCCCACAAAAATCTGAGCTTAACAGCACAGTTGCTCCTCTCAGAGCAGAA
TCGGGTATTCAACACCCTCATATCAACTACTACGTTGTGTATAACGGTCCACATGCCGGTATATACGATG
ACTGGGGTTGTACAAAGGCGGCAACAAACGGCGTTCCCGGAGTTGCACACAAGAAATTTGCCACTATTAC
AGAGGCAAGAGCAGCAGCTGACGCGTACACAACAAGTCAGCAAACAGACAGGTTGAACTTCATCCCCAAA
GGAGAAGCTCAACTCAAGCCCAAGAGCTTTGCTAAGGCCCTAACAAGCCCACCAAAGCAAAAAGCCCACT
GGCTCACGCTAGGAACCAAAAGGCCCAGCAGTGATCCAGCCCCAAAAGAGATCTCCTTTGCCCCGGAGAT
TACAATGGACGATTTCCTCTATCTTTACGATCTAGGAAGGAAGTTCGAAGGTGAAGGTGACGACACTATG
TTCACCACTGATAATGAGAAGGTTAGCCTCTTCAATTTCAGAAAGAATGCTGACCCACAGATGGTTAGAG
AGGCCTACGCAGCAAGTCTCATCAAGACGATCTACCCGAGTAACAATCTCCAGGAGATCAAATACCTTCC
CAAGAAGGTTAAAGATGCAGTCAAAAGATTCAGGACTAATTGCATCAAGAACACAGAGAAAGACATATTT
CTCAAGATCAGAAGTACTATTCCAGTATGGACGATTCAAGGCTTGCTTCATAAACCAAGGCAAGTAATAG
AGATTGGAGTCTCTAAAAAGGTAGTTCCTACTGAATCTAAGGCCATGCATGGAGTCTAAGATTCAAATCG
AGGATCTAACAGAACTCGCCGTCAAGACTGGCGAACAGTTCATACAGAGTCTTTTACGACTCAATGACAA
GAAGAAAATCTTCGTCAACATGGTGGAGCACGACACTCTGGTCTACTCCAAAAATGTCAAAGATACAGTC
TCAGAAGATCAAAGGGCTATTGAGACTTTTCAACAAAGGATAATTTCGGGAAACCTCCTCGGATTCCATT
GCCCAGCTATCTGTCACTTCATCGAAAGGACAGTAGAAAAGGAAGGTGGCTCCTACAAATGCCATCATTG
CGATAAAGGAAAGGCTATCATTCAAGATCTCTCTGCCGACAGTGGTCCCAAAGATGGACCCCCACCCACG
AGGAGCATCGTGGAAAAAGAAGAGGTTCCAACCACGTCTACAAAGCAAGTGGATTGATGTGACATCTCCA
CTGACGTAAGGGATGACGCACAATCCCACTATCCTTCGCAAGACCCTTCCTCTATATAAGGAAGTTCATT
TCATTTGGAGAGGACACGCTCGAGTATAAGAGCTCATTTTTACAACAATTACCAACAACAACAAACAACA
AACAACATTACAATTACATTTACAATTATCGATACAATGGTGGACGCTGTTGTAACAGTGTTTTTAGAGA
AAACCTTGAACATCCTCGAAGAAAAAGGCCGAACCGTATCGGACTACCGAAAACAGTTGGAAGATTTGCA
AAGCGAATTGAAATATATGCAGTCTTTTCTCAAGGATGCAGAGAGGCAGAAGAGAACTAATGAAACGTTG
CGTACTCTTGTTGCGGATTTACGAGAACTGGTTTACGAAGCTGAGGATATACTTGTGGATTGTCAGCTCG
CGGATGGTGATGATGGGAACGAGCAAAGGTCATCAAATGCGTGGCTTTCGCGGCTTCATCCTGCCCGGGT
TCCGTTGCAGTACAAGAAAAGCAAACGTTTGCAAGAGATCAATGAGAGGATAACGAAAATAAAGAGTCAA
GTAGAGCCTTATTTCGAATTCATAACGCCGAGTAATGTTGGAAGAGATAATGGAACTGATCGGTGGAGCT
CTCCGGTGTATGATCATACTCAGGTGGTTGGTTTGGAAGGAGATAAAAGAAAAATCAAGGAGTGGCTCTT
TCGATCAAACGACAGCCAGCTTTTGATAATGGCCTTTGTTGGGATGGGAGGGCTAGGTAAAACTACAATC
GCTCAAGAAGTGTTCAATGACAAAGAGATCGAACATCGTTTCGAAAGAAGGATATGGGTGTCTGTGTCCC
AGACTTTTACTGAAGAACAGATCATGAGAAGCATATTGAGGAACTTGGGGGACGCGAGTGTTGGAGATGA
TATTGGAACATTGCTGAGAAAAATCCAGCAGTATCTTTTGGGGAAAAGGTACTTGATAGTTATGGACGAT
GTATGGGACAAGAATTTGAGCTGGTGGGACAAGATCTACCAAGGACTGCCTAGAGGACAAGGAGGTAGCG
TTATCGTGACCACAAGGTCGGAATCTGTAGCGAAAAGGGTGCAAGCGAGAGACGACAAGACTCACCGTCC
AGAGCTCCTTAGTCCTGATAACAGTTGGCTGCTGTTTTGTAATGTGGCATTTGCAGCAAATGACGGTACT
TGTGAGCGTCCCGAGCTAGAGGATGTTGGCAAGGAGATTGTAACGAAATGCAAAGGTTTGCCTTTGACAA
TCAAAGCGGTTGGTGGGTTACTTCTGTGCAAAGACCATGTCTATCATGAATGGAGACGAATTGCAGAGCA
TTTTCAGGATGAGCTAAGAGGAAACACTTCTGAAACTGACAATGTTATGTCATCTCTGCAGTTGAGCTAC
GATGAACTCCCTTCCCACCTTAAGTCGTGCATTCTCACGCTTTCGCTCTATCCAGAGGACTGTGTTATAC
CAAAACAACAACTAGTACATGGATGGATCGGAGAAGGTTTTGTCATGTGGAGAAACGGAAGATCTGCAAC
TGAATCTGGAGAGGACTGCTTTTCCGGGCTCACAAACAGGTGTCTAATAGAAGTTGTAGACAAAACCTAT
AGCGGAACCATCATCACTTGCAAGATTCATGTTATGGTTCGTGATTTGGTGATCGATATAGCCAAGAAGG
ATTCGTTCTCTAACCCGGAAGGCCTCAACTGTCGTCACCTTGGGATTAGTGGAAACTTTGATGAGAAGCA
GATCAAAGTTAACCATAAGCTGAGAGGCGTAGTGTCAACAACTAAGACAGGTGAAGTGAACAAGCTCAAC
TCAGACTTAGCTAAGAAATTCACAGACTGCAAATATCTTCGGGTTCTCGATATCTCGAAATCCATATTTG
ATGCTCCTCTGTCTGAGATTTTGGATGAGATTGCAAGCCTTCAACACTTAGCATGTCTTAGTTTGAGCAA
CACACATCCGTTGATCCAGTTTCCTCGTTCCATGGAAGATCTCCACAACCTTCAGATTCTAGACGCAAGC
TACTGTCAGAATCTGAAACAACTTCAACCTTGCATCGTCTTGTTCAAGAAACTCCTTGTACTTGACATGA
CGAACTGTGGATCCCTTGAATGCTTCCCCAAGGGTATCGGAAGTCTCGTGAAGCTCGAAGTTCTGTTGGG
ATTTAAGCCAGCCAGGTCCAACAATGGGTGCAAGCTCAGTGAAGTGAAAAATCTCACAAACCTTCGGAAA
CTTGGTCTTTCTCTGACTCGTGGCGATCAGATAGAAGAGGAGGAGCTTGATTCTTTGATAAACCTAAGCA
AGCTGATGTCCATTTCGATCAACTGCTATGATAGCTACGGCGATGATCTCATAACCAAAATAGACGCCCT
TACTCCTCCACACCAGCTCCATGAGCTTTCTCTACAATTCTATCCTGGAAAGTCGAGTCCATCGTGGTTG
AGTCCTCACAAGCTTCCGATGTTGAGGTACATGTCAATATGTTCAGGTAATTTGGTGAAAATGCAGGAAC
CATTCTGGGGAAACGAGAATACTCACTGGAGAATTGAAGGTTTAATGTTAAGTTCATTGTCGGACCTAGA
CATGGACTGGGAAGTGCTGCAACAGTCAATGCCGTACCTGAGGACCGTGACCGCAAACTGGTGTCCAGAG
CTAGAGTCTTTCGCGATTGAAGATGTTGGCTTTAGAGGCGGAGTGTGGATGAAAACACCATTGCACAGAA
CCGGTTCGATGGTGAGCAAGGGCGAGGAGCTGTTCACCGGGGTGGTGCCCATCCTGGTCGAGCTGGACGG
CGACGTAAACGGCCACAAGTTCAGCGTGTCCGGCGAGGGCGAGGGCGATGCCACCTACGGCAAGCTGACC
CTGAAGTTCATCTGCACCACCGGCAAGCTGCCCGTGCCCTGGCCCACCCTCGTGACCACCCTGACCTACG
GCGTGCAGTGCTTCAGCCGCTACCCCGACCACATGAAGCAGCACGACTTCTTCAAGTCCGCCATGCCCGA
AGGCTACGTCCAGGAGCGCACCATCTTCTTCAAGGACGACGGCAACTACAAGACCCGCGCCGAGGTGAAG
TTCGAGGGCGACACCCTGGTGAACAGCATCGAGCTGAAGGGCATCGACTTCAAGGAGGACGGCAACATCC
TGGGGCACAAGCTGGAGTACAACTACAACAGCCACAACGTCTATATCATGGCCGACAAGCAGAAGAACGG
CATCAAGGTGAACTTCAAGATCCGCCACAACATCGAGGACGGCAGCGTGCAGCTCGCCGACCACTACCAG
CAGAACACCCCCATCGGCGACGGCCCCGTGCTGCTGCCCGACAACCACTACCTGAGCACCCAGTCCGCCC
TGAGCAAAGACCCCAACGAGAAGCGCGATCACATGGTCCTGCTGGAGTTCGTGACCGCCGCCGGGATCAC
TCTCGGCATGGACGAGCTGTACAAGTGAGCTTGTCCTGCTTTAATGAGATATGCGAGAAGCCTATGATCG
CATGATATTTGCTTTCAATTCTGTTGTGCACGTTGTAAAAAACCTGAGCATGTGTAGCTCAGATCCTTAC
CGCCGGTTTCGGTTCATTCTAATGAATATATCACCCGTTACTATCGTATTTTTATGAATAATATTCTCCG
TTCAATTTACTGATTGTACCCTACTACTTATATGTACAATATTAAAATGAAAACAATATATTGTGCTGAA
TAGGTTTATAGCGACATCTATGATAGAGCGCCACAATAACAAACAATTGCGTTTTATTATTACAAATCCA
ATTTTAAAAAAAGCGGCAGAACCGGTCAAACCTAAAAGACTGATTACATAAATCTTATTCAAATTTCAAA
AGTGCCCCAGGGGCTAGTATCTACGACACACCGAGCGGCGAACTAATAACGCTCACTGAAGGGAACTCCG
GTTCCCCGCCGGCGCGCATGGGTGAGATTCCTTGAAGTTGAGTATTGGCCGTCCGCTCTACCGAAAGTTA
CGGGCACCATTCAACCCGGTCCAGCACGGCGGCCGGGTAACCGACTTGCTGCCCCGAGAATTATGCAGCA
TTTTTTTGGTGTATGTGGGCCCCAAATGAAGTGCAGGTCAAACCTTGACAGTGACGACAAATCGTTGGGC
GGGTCCAGGGCGAATTTTGCGACAACATGTCGAGGCTCAGCAGGACCGCTACTAGAGGATGCACATGTGA
CCGA
Features (pLannotate 1.2.2; 19 found; start..end, strand, type, name):
     32..56      +  misc_feature   RB T-DNA repeat: right border repeat from nopaline C58 T-DNA
    179..767     -  rep_origin     ori: high-copy-number ColE1/pMB1/pBR322/pUC origin of replication
    938..1732    -  CDS            KanR: aminoglycoside phosphotransferase; aphA-3; confers resistance to kanamycin
   1733..1837    -  promoter       AmpR promoter: bla
   1854..1914    -  rep_origin     oriV (fragment): incP origin of replication
   2120..2314    -  rep_origin     pVS1 oriV: origin of replication for the Pseudomonas plasmid pVS1 (Heeb et al., 2000)
   2380..3453    -  CDS            pVS1 RepA: replication protein from the Pseudomonas plasmid pVS1 (Heeb et al., 2000)
   3882..4511    -  CDS            pVS1 StaA: stability protein from the Pseudomonas plasmid pVS1 (Heeb et al., 2000)
   4775..4799    +  misc_feature   LB T-DNA repeat: left border repeat from nopaline C58 T-DNA
   5009..5192    +  promoter       NOS promoter: nopaline synthase promoter NOS promoter
   5213..6004    +  CDS            neo: KKA2_KLEPN - Also known as kan, nptII. Experimental evidence at protein level: Swiss-Prot protein existence level 1. Resistance to kanamycin, neomycin, paromomycin, ribostamycin, butirosin and gentamicin B. From Klebsiella pneumoniae.
   6033..6285    +  terminator     NOS terminator: nopaline synthase terminator and poly(A) signal
   6311..7117    +  CDS            IBMP_CAMVB (fragment): Experimental evidence at protein level: Swiss-Prot protein existence level 1. Enhances the ribosomal termination-reinitiation event leading to the translation of major open reading frames on the polycistronic viral RNAs. From Cauliflower mosaic virus (strain Bari 1) (CaMV).
   7301..7646    +  promoter       CaMV 35S promoter: strong constitutive promoter from cauliflower mosaic virus
   7598..7644    +  promoter       minimal CaMV 35S promoter: minimal 35S promoter from cauliflower mosaic virus
   7675..7728    +  misc_feature   TMV Ω: translational enhancer from the tobacco mosaic virus 5'-leader sequence (Gallie et al., 1988)
   7737..10292   +  CDS            RPP13L4: R13L4_ARATH - Also known as ZAR1 From Arabidopsis thaliana (Mouse-ear cress).
  10299..11018   +  CDS            EBFP: enhanced blue variant of GFP mammalian codon-optimized
  11026..11733   +  terminator     OCS terminator: octopine synthase terminator
