[The description below was written by a language model from this plasmid's Addgene catalogue record and pLannotate feature annotations shown in this document.]
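Description:
pZA42 is a binary plant expression plasmid built on the Golden Gate-compatible pICH86988 backbone, designed for Agrobacterium-mediated delivery of a T-DNA into plant cells. Outside the T-DNA borders it carries a high-copy ColE1/pUC-type origin for propagation in E. coli, the pVS1 origin with its RepA replication and StaA stability genes for maintenance in Agrobacterium, and an aphA-3 kanamycin resistance gene for bacterial selection. A short incP oriV fragment is also annotated.

Between the nopaline-type left and right border repeats lie two cassettes. The first is a plant selection marker, nptII (neo) driven by the NOS promoter and closed by the NOS terminator, which confers kanamycin resistance on transformed plant tissue. The second is the expression unit. A CaMV 35S promoter is preceded by additional cauliflower mosaic virus sequence that the annotation software scores as a fragment of a viral coding region, most likely extended upstream promoter sequence. The promoter is followed by the TMV Ω translational enhancer, the Arabidopsis thaliana ZAR1 (RPP13L4) coding sequence fused at its C terminus to a fluorescent protein, and the OCS terminator. The catalogue identifies the tag as eGFP; the automated annotation labels it EBFP, a closely related GFP variant, which probably reflects sequence similarity.

The ZAR1 insert carries an aspartate-to-valine substitution, which the record gives inconsistently as D498V in the purpose line and D489V in the mutation field. The plasmid belongs to a vector set for studying the ZAR1 resistosome, an NLR immune receptor complex, in Nicotiana benthamiana. It allows strong constitutive in planta expression of the tagged mutant receptor, with the fluorescent fusion available for detection or localisation.
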