Addgene plasmid #158520: pZA42
Purpose: In planta gene expression of Golden gate compatible A. thaliana ZAR1 D498V-eGFP. Km plant selection marker.
Depositing lab: Sophien Kamoun. Depositing organization: Sainsbury Laboratory, Norwich. Publication: A vector system for fast-forward studies of the HOPZ-ACTIVATED RESISTANCE1 (ZAR1) resistosome in the model plant Nicotiana benthamiana. Harant A, Pai H, Sakai T, Kamoun S, Adachi H. Plant Physiol. 2022 Jan 20;188(1):70-80. doi: 10.1093/plphys/kiab471. PubMed 34633454.
Backbone
  Vector backbone: pICH86988
  Backbone manufacturer: https://www.addgene.org/48076/
  Vector type: Plant Expression
Growth in bacteria
  Bacterial resistance: Kanamycin, 50 μg/mL
  Growth temperature: 37°C
  Growth strain: DH5alpha
  Copy number: High Copy
Gene/Insert
  Gene/Insert name: ZAR1-eGFP
  Species: A. thaliana (mustard weed)
  Mutation: D489V
  Entrez Gene: ZAR1 (a.k.a. HOPZ-ACTIVATED RESISTANCE 1, ZAR1)
  Tag / fusion protein: eGFP (C terminal on insert)
  Cloning method: Restriction Enzyme; 5′ cloning site Unknown (unknown if destroyed)
Terms and licenses: Academic/Nonprofit Terms; Industry Terms: Not Available to Industry
How to cite: pZA42 was a gift from Sophien Kamoun (Addgene plasmid # 158520 ; http://n2t.net/addgene:158520 ; RRID:Addgene_158520)
